Addgene plasmid #183405: NLS-LgBiT-GAI
Purpose: Expresses nuclear-localized LgBiT-GAI
Depositing lab: Alice Ting. Depositing organization: Stanford University. Publication: A Dual-Purpose Real-Time Indicator and Transcriptional Integrator for Calcium Detection in Living Cells. Erdenee E, Ting AY. ACS Synth Biol. 2022 Mar 18;11(3):1086-1095. doi: 10.1021/acssynbio.1c00597. Epub 2022 Mar 7. PubMed 35254056.
Backbone
  Vector backbone: pAAV
  Vector type: Mammalian Expression
Growth in bacteria
  Bacterial resistance: Ampicillin, 100 μg/mL
  Growth temperature: 37°C
  Growth strain: NEB Stable
  Copy number: Unknown
Gene/Insert
  Gene/Insert name: LgBiT-GAI
  Species: Synthetic
  Promoter: CMV
  Tag / fusion protein: SV40 NLS (N terminal on insert)
  Cloning method: Gibson Cloning
Terms and licenses: Academic/Nonprofit Terms; Industry Terms: Not Available to Industry
How to cite: NLS-LgBiT-GAI was a gift from Alice Ting (Addgene plasmid # 183405 ; http://n2t.net/addgene:183405 ; RRID:Addgene_183405)
