[The description below was written by a language model from this plasmid's Addgene catalogue record and pLannotate feature annotations shown in this document.]
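Description:
NLS-LgBiT-GAI is a mammalian expression plasmid built on a pAAV backbone. The expression cassette lies between adeno-associated virus serotype 2 inverted terminal repeats, the elements that in principle allow a cassette to be packaged into recombinant AAV. In the sequenced record the downstream ITR is annotated as complete, while the upstream one is detected only as two short fragments. The catalogue lists the vector type simply as mammalian expression. In bacteria the plasmid is maintained by a high-copy ColE1/pUC-type origin and selected with ampicillin through the β-lactamase gene. An f1 phage origin is also present, and short bom and rop matches are backbone remnants.

The payload is driven by the human cytomegalovirus immediate-early enhancer and promoter and terminated by the bovine growth hormone polyadenylation signal, with a T7 promoter lying just upstream of the coding region. The synthetic open reading frame carries an N-terminal SV40 nuclear localization signal according to the catalogue, although this is not separately annotated in the feature table. It is followed by LgBiT, which is detected as a fragment of the Oplophorus gracilirostris luciferase catalytic subunit and is the large piece of a split luciferase. Short matches to FLAG and His-type tag sequences sit in the region joining it to a fragment of Arabidopsis thaliana GAI. GAI is a gibberellin-pathway protein commonly used as one half of a chemically inducible dimerization pair, though the record does not name a partner.

The stated purpose is to express nuclear-localized LgBiT-GAI. The associated publication concerns a combined real-time indicator and transcriptional integrator for calcium detection in living cells. The record does not spell out the precise role of this component in that system.
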