Features (pLannotate 1.2.2; 19 found; start..end, strand, type, name):
     12..39      +  repeat_region  AAV2 ITR (fragment): inverted terminal repeat of adeno-associated virus serotype 2 inverted
     68..95      +  repeat_region  AAV2 ITR (fragment): inverted terminal repeat of adeno-associated virus serotype 2 inverted
    201..504     +  enhancer       CMV enhancer: human cytomegalovirus immediate early enhancer
    505..708     +  promoter       CMV promoter: human cytomegalovirus (CMV) immediate early promoter
    704..737     +  LTR            5' LTR (truncated) (fragment): truncated 5' long terminal repeat (LTR) from HIV-1
    753..771     +  promoter       T7 promoter: promoter for bacteriophage T7 RNA polymerase
    824..1321    +  CDS            LUCI_OPLGR (fragment): Experimental evidence at protein level: Swiss-Prot protein existence level 1. Catalytic subunit of oplophorus-luciferin 2-monooxygenase. Oxidoreductase that converts coelenterazine (the oplophorus luciferin) to coelenteramide under emission of blue light with a maximum at 454 nm. Is also active with bisdeoxycoelenterazine. From Oplophorus gracilirostris (Luminous shrimp).
   1382..1404    +  CDS            3xFLAG (fragment): three tandem FLAG® epitope tags
   1415..1432    +  CDS            capTEV™ (fragment): composite tag for in vivo biotinylation, TEV protease cleavage, and 6xHis tagging
   1472..1678    +  CDS            GAI (fragment): GAI_ARATH - Also known as RGA2 From Arabidopsis thaliana (Mouse-ear cress).
   1719..1926    +  polyA_signal   bGH poly(A) signal: bovine growth hormone polyadenylation signal
   1955..2095    +  repeat_region  AAV2 ITR: inverted terminal repeat of adeno-associated virus serotype 2 inverted
   2100..2151    -  misc_feature   bom (fragment): basis of mobility region from pBR322
   2170..2625    +  rep_origin     f1 ori (sequence partly withheld): f1 bacteriophage origin of replication; arrow indicates direction of (+) strand synthesis
   2626..2675    -  misc_feature   bom (fragment): basis of mobility region from pBR322
   2777..2812    -  CDS            rop (fragment): Rop protein, which maintains plasmids at low copy number; rop
   2907..3011    +  promoter       AmpR promoter: bla
   3012..3872    +  CDS            AmpR: β-lactamase; bla; confers resistance to ampicillin, carbenicillin, and related antibiotics
   4043..4631    +  rep_origin     ori: high-copy-number ColE1/pMB1/pBR322/pUC origin of replication
>Addgene plasmid #183405 | NLS-LgBiT-GAI | addgene full sequence | sequence record 362767 | Addgene NGS Result
CCTGCAGGCAGCTGCGCGCTCGCTCGCTCACTGAGGCCGCCCGGGCGTCGGGCGACCTTTGGTCGCCCGG
CCTCAGTGAGCGAGCGAGCGCGCAGAGAGGGAGTGGCCAACTCCATCACTAGGGGTTCCTGCGGCCGCAC
GCGTTGTACATAGTAATCAATTACGGGGTCATTAGTTCATAGCCCATATATGGAGTTCCGCGTTACATAA
CTTACGGTAAATGGCCCGCCTGGCTGACCGCCCAACGACCCCCGCCCATTGACGTCAATAATGACGTATG
TTCCCATAGTAACGCCAATAGGGACTTTCCATTGACGTCAATGGGTGGAGTATTTACGGTAAACTGCCCA
CTTGGCAGTACATCAAGTGTATCATATGCCAAGTACGCCCCCTATTGACGTCAATGACGGTAAATGGCCC
GCCTGGCATTATGCCCAGTACATGACCTTATGGGACTTTCCTACTTGGCAGTACATCTACGTATTAGTCA
TCGCTATTACCATGGTGATGCGGTTTTGGCAGTACATCAATGGGCGTGGATAGCGGTTTGACTCACGGGG
ATTTCCAAGTCTCCACCCCATTGACGTCAATGGGAGTTTGTTTTGGCACCAAAATCAACGGGACTTTCCA
AAATGTCGTAACAACTCCGCCCCATTGACGCAAATGGGCGGTAGGCGTGTACGGTGGGAGGTCTATATAA
GCAGAGCTCTCTGGCTAACTAGAGAACCCACTGCTTACTGGCTTATCGAAATTAATACGACTCACTATAG
GGAGACCCAAGCTTGCCACCATGAAGCGGACTGCTGATGGCAGTGAATTTGAGAGCCCCAAAAAGAAGAG
GAAAGTGGTCTTCACTCTGGAAGATTTCGTAGGTGACTGGGAGCAAACAGCAGCATACAATCTTGATCAA
GTGTTGGAGCAAGGGGGGGTAAGCTCTCTCCTCCAAAACTTGGCTGTCTCAGTTACTCCAATTCAACGAA
TTGTACGGTCAGGGGAAAATGCACTCAAGATTGACATTCATGTCATCATTCCTTATGAGGGTCTGAGTGC
CGATCAGATGGCCCAGATCGAGGAGGTTTTTAAGGTAGTGTATCCCGTGGATGATCATCACTTTAAGGTA
ATTTTGCCCTACGGAACTCTGGTAATTGACGGAGTGACCCCCAATATGCTCAATTATTTTGGTAGGCCCT
ATGAAGGTATTGCTGTCTTCGACGGAAAAAAAATAACAGTTACTGGGACACTCTGGAATGGTAATAAGAT
TATAGACGAACGCTTGATCACTCCTGACGGCAGTATGTTGTTCCGCGTTACCATAAATGGGTCTGGGAAC
GGAAATGGCAATGGTAACGGGAATGGAAACGGCAATGGTAACGGGAATGACTACAAGGATGACGACGATA
AGATGAAGAGAGATCATCATCATCATCATCATCAAGATAAGAAGACTATGATGATGAATGAAGAAGACGA
CGGTAACGGCATGGATGAGCTTCTAGCTGTTCTTGGTTACAAGGTTAGGTCATCCGAAATGGCTGATGTT
GCTCAGAAACTCGAGCAGCTTGAAGTTATGATGTCTAATGTTCAAGAAGACGATCTTTCTCAACTCGCTA
CTGAGACTGTTCACTATAATCCGGCGGAGCTTTACACGTGGCTTGATTCTATGCTCACCGACCTTAATTA
GGAATTCCTCGAGCTAGAGCCTCGCTGATCAGCCTCGACTGTGCCTTCTAGTTGCCAGCCATCTGTTGTT
TGCCCCTCCCCCGTGCCTTCCTTGACCCTGGAAGGTGCCACTCCCACTGTCCTTTCCTAATAAAATGAGG
AAATTGCATCGCATTGTCTGAGTAGGTGTCATTCTATTCTGGGGGGTGGGGTGGGGCAGGACAGCAAGGG
GGAGGATTGGGAAGACAATAGCAGGCATGCTGGGGAGGTAACCACGTGCGGACCGAGCGGCCGCAGGAAC
CCCTAGTGATGGAGTTGGCCACTCCCTCTCTGCGCGCTCGCTCGCTCACTGAGGCCGGGCGACCAAAGGT
CGCCCGACGCCCGGGCTTTGCCCGGGCGGCCTCAGTGAGCGAGCGAGCGCGCAGCTGCCTGCAGGGGCGC
CTGATGCGGTATTTTCTCCTTACGCATCTGTGCGGTATTTCACACCGCATA
[95 nt withheld, positions 2152-2246]
T
[46 nt withheld, positions 2248-2293]
C
[141 nt withheld, positions 2295-2435]
CCTTTGACGTTGGAGTCCACGTTCTTT
[37 nt withheld, positions 2463-2499]
ACTCTATCTCGGGCTATTCTTTTGATTTATAAGGGATTTTGCCGATTTCGGTCTATTGGTTAAAAAATGA
GCTGATTTAACAAAAATTTAACGCGAATTTTAACAAAATATTAACGTTTACAATTTTATGGTGCACTCTC
AGTACAATCTGCTCTGATGCCGCATAGTTAAGCCAGCCCCGACACCCGCCAACACCCGCTGACGCGCCCT
GACGGGCTTGTCTGCTCCCGGCATCCGCTTACAGACAAGCTGTGACCGTCTCCGGGAGCTGCATGTGTCA
GAGGTTTTCACCGTCATCACCGAAACGCGCGAGACGAAAGGGCCTCGTGATACGCCTATTTTTATAGGTT
AATGTCATGATAATAATGGTTTCTTAGACGTCAGGTGGCACTTTTCGGGGAAATGTGCGCGGAACCCCTA
TTTGTTTATTTTTCTAAATACATTCAAATATGTATCCGCTCATGAGACAATAACCCTGATAAATGCTTCA
ATAATATTGAAAAAGGAAGAGTATGAGTATTCAACATTTCCGTGTCGCCCTTATTCCCTTTTTTGCGGCA
TTTTGCCTTCCTGTTTTTGCTCACCCAGAAACGCTGGTGAAAGTAAAAGATGCTGAAGATCAGTTGGGTG
CACGAGTGGGTTACATCGAACTGGATCTCAACAGCGGTAAGATCCTTGAGAGTTTTCGCCCCGAAGAACG
TTTTCCAATGATGAGCACTTTTAAAGTTCTGCTATGTGGCGCGGTATTATCCCGTATTGACGCCGGGCAA
GAGCAACTCGGTCGCCGCATACACTATTCTCAGAATGACTTGGTTGAGTACTCACCAGTCACAGAAAAGC
ATCTTACGGATGGCATGACAGTAAGAGAATTATGCAGTGCTGCCATAACCATGAGTGATAACACTGCGGC
CAACTTACTTCTGACAACGATCGGAGGACCGAAGGAGCTAACCGCTTTTTTGCACAACATGGGGGATCAT
GTAACTCGCCTTGATCGTTGGGAACCGGAGCTGAATGAAGCCATACCAAACGACGAGCGTGACACCACGA
TGCCTGTAGCAATGGCAACAACGTTGCGCAAACTATTAACTGGCGAACTACTTACTCTAGCTTCCCGGCA
ACAATTAATAGACTGGATGGAGGCGGATAAAGTTGCAGGACCACTTCTGCGCTCGGCCCTTCCGGCTGGC
TGGTTTATTGCTGATAAATCTGGAGCCGGTGAGCGTGGAAGCCGCGGTATCATTGCAGCACTGGGGCCAG
ATGGTAAGCCCTCCCGTATCGTAGTTATCTACACGACGGGGAGTCAGGCAACTATGGATGAACGAAATAG
ACAGATCGCTGAGATAGGTGCCTCACTGATTAAGCATTGGTAACTGTCAGACCAAGTTTACTCATATATA
CTTTAGATTGATTTAAAACTTCATTTTTAATTTAAAAGGATCTAGGTGAAGATCCTTTTTGATAATCTCA
TGACCAAAATCCCTTAACGTGAGTTTTCGTTCCACTGAGCGTCAGACCCCGTAGAAAAGATCAAAGGATC
TTCTTGAGATCCTTTTTTTCTGCGCGTAATCTGCTGCTTGCAAACAAAAAAACCACCGCTACCAGCGGTG
GTTTGTTTGCCGGATCAAGAGCTACCAACTCTTTTTCCGAAGGTAACTGGCTTCAGCAGAGCGCAGATAC
CAAATACTGTTCTTCTAGTGTAGCCGTAGTTAGGCCACCACTTCAAGAACTCTGTAGCACCGCCTACATA
CCTCGCTCTGCTAATCCTGTTACCAGTGGCTGCTGCCAGTGGCGATAAGTCGTGTCTTACCGGGTTGGAC
TCAAGACGATAGTTACCGGATAAGGCGCAGCGGTCGGGCTGAACGGGGGGTTCGTGCACACAGCCCAGCT
TGGAGCGAACGACCTACACCGAACTGAGATACCTACAGCGTGAGCTATGAGAAAGCGCCACGCTTCCCGA
AGGGAGAAAGGCGGACAGGTATCCGGTAAGCGGCAGGGTCGGAACAGGAGAGCGCACGAGGGAGCTTCCA
GGGGGAAACGCCTGGTATCTTTATAGTCCTGTCGGGTTTCGCCACCTCTGACTTGAGCGTCGATTTTTGT
GATGCTCGTCAGGGGGGCGGAGCCTATGGAAAAACGCCAGCAACGCGGCCTTTTTACGGTTCCTGGCCTT
TTGCTGGCCTTTTGCTCACATGT
